>Addgene plasmid #194368 | pcDNA3_HTR2A-V2R-NTEV-TCS-GV-2xHA | addgene full sequence | sequence record 381614 | Addgene NGS Result
GACGGATCGGGAGATCTCCCGATCCCCTATGGTGCACTCTCAGTACAATCTGCTCTGATGCCGCATAGTT
AAGCCAGTATCTGCTCCCTGCTTGTGTGTTGGAGGTCGCTGAGTAGTGCGCGAGCAAAATTTAAGCTACA
ACAAGGCAAGGCTTGACCGACAATTGCATGAAGAATCTGCTTAGGGTTAGGCGTTTTGCGCTGCTTCGCG
ATGTACGGGCCAGATATACGCGTTGACATTGATTATTGACTAGTTATTAATAGTAATCAATTACGGGGTC
ATTAGTTCATAGCCCATATATGGAGTTCCGCGTTACATAACTTACGGTAAATGGCCCGCCTGGCTGACCG
CCCAACGACCCCCGCCCATTGACGTCAATAATGACGTATGTTCCCATAGTAACGCCAATAGGGACTTTCC
ATTGACGTCAATGGGTGGAGTATTTACGGTAAACTGCCCACTTGGCAGTACATCAAGTGTATCATATGCC
AAGTACGCCCCCTATTGACGTCAATGACGGTAAATGGCCCGCCTGGCATTATGCCCAGTACATGACCTTA
TGGGACTTTCCTACTTGGCAGTACATCTACGTATTAGTCATCGCTATTACCATGGTGATGCGGTTTTGGC
AGTACATCAATGGGCGTGGATAGCGGTTTGACTCACGGGGATTTCCAAGTCTCCACCCCATTGACGTCAA
TGGGAGTTTGTTTTGGCACCAAAATCAACGGGACTTTCCAAAATGTCGTAACAACTCCGCCCCATTGACG
CAAATGGGCGGTAGGCGTGTACGGTGGGAGGTCTATATAAGCAGAGCTCTCTGGCTAACTAGAGAACCCA
CTGCTTACTGGCTTATCGAAATTAATACGACTCACTATAGGGAGACCCAAGCTTATCAACAAGTTTGTAC
AAAAAAGCAGGCTCTACC
[1413 nt withheld, positions 929-2341]
GACCCAGCTTTCTTGTACAAAGTGGTTGATGGTACCGCCCGGGGACGCACCCCACCCAGCCTGGGTCCCC
AAGATGAGTCCTGCACCACCGCCAGCTCCTCCCTGGCCAAGGACACTTCATCGGATGTCGGAGGTGGAGG
TAGCGGAGGTGGAGGTAGCGGAGAGAGCTTGTTTAAGGGACCACGTGATTACAACCCGATATCGAGCACC
ATTTGTCATTTGACGAATGAATCTGATGGGCACACAACATCGTTGTATGGTATTGGATTTGGTCCCTTCA
TCATTACAAACAAGCACTTGTTTCGTCGCAATAATGGAACACTGTTGGTCCAATCACTACATGGTGTATT
CAAGGTCAAGGACACCACGACTTTGCAACAACACCTCATTGATGGGAGGGACATGATGATTATTCGCATG
CCTAAGGATTTCCCACCATTTCCTCAAAAGCTGAAATTTAGAGAGCCACAAAGGGAAGAGCGCATATGTC
TTGTGACAACCAACTTCCAAGCTCCCGAGAACCTGTACTTCCAGGGTTCTAGAGAACAGAAGCTGATCTC
AGAAGAGGATCTGGCCCGGGCCATGAAGCTACTGTCTTCTATCGAACAAGCATGCGATATTTGCCGACTT
AAAAAGCTCAAGTGCTCCAAAGAAAAACCGAAGTGCGCCAAGTGTCTGAAGAACAACTGGGAGTGTCGCT
ACTCTCCCAAAACCAAAAGGTCTCCGCTGACTAGGGCACATCTGACAGAAGTGGAATCAAGGCTAGAAAG
ACTGGAACAGCTATTTCTACTGATTTTTCCTCGAGAAGACCTTGACATGATTTTGAAAATGGATTCTTTA
CAGGATATAAAAGCATTGTTAACAGGATTATTTGTACAAGATAATGTGAATAAAGATGCCGTCACAGATA
GATTGGCTTCAGTGGAGACTGATATGCCTCTAACATTGAGACAGCATAGAATAAGTGCGACATCATCATC
GGAAGAGAGTAGTAACAAAGGTCAAAGACAGTTGACTGTATCGCCGGAATTCCCGGGGATCAGCTTGATA
ATTCGATTCACCATGCCCAAGAAGAAGAGGAAGGTGGCGTACAGCCGCGCGCGTACGAAAAACAATTACG
GGTCTACCATCGAGGGCCTGCTCGATCTCCCGGACGACGACGCCCCCGAAGAGGCGGGGCTGGCGGCTCC
GCGCCTGTCCTTTCTCCCCGCGGGACACACGCGCAGACTGTCGACGGCCCCCCCGACCGATGTCAGCCTG
GGGGACGAGCTCCACTTAGACGGCGAGGACGTCGCGATGGCGCATGCCGACGCGCTAGACGATTTCGATC
TGGACATGTTGGGGGACGGGGATTCCCCGGGTCCGGGATTTACCCCCCACGACTCCGCCCCCTACGGCGC
TCTGGATATGGCCGACTTCGAGTTTGAGCAGATGTTTACCGATGCCCTTGGAATTGACGAGTACGGTGGG
GGCTACCCATACGATGTTCCTGACTATGCGGGCTATCCCTATGACGTCCCGGACTATGCATGAGGGCCCT
ATTCTATAGTGTCACCTAAATGCTAGAGCTCGCTGATCAGCCTCGACTGTGCCTTCTAGTTGCCAGCCAT
CTGTTGTTTGCCCCTCCCCCGTGCCTTCCTTGACCCTGGAAGGTGCCACTCCCACTGTCCTTTCCTAATA
AAATGAGGAAATTGCATCGCATTGTCTGAGTAGGTGTCATTCTATTCTGGGGGGTGGGGTGGGGCAGGAC
AGCAAGGGGGAGGATTGGGAAGACAATAGCAGGCATGCTGGGGATGCGGTGGGCTCTATGGCTTCTGAGG
CGGAAAGAACCAGCTGGGGCTCTAGGGGGTATCCCC
[124 nt withheld, positions 4198-4321]
C
[91 nt withheld, positions 4323-4413]
A
[49 nt withheld, positions 4415-4463]
CCTTTGACGTTGGAGTCCACGTTCTTT
[37 nt withheld, positions 4491-4527]
ACCCTATCTCGGTCTATTCTTTTGATTTATAAGGGATTTTGCCGATTTCGGCCTATTGGTTAAAAAATGA
GCTGATTTAACAAAAATTTAACGCGAATTAATTCTGTGGAATGTGTGTCAGTTAGGGTGTGGAAAGTCCC
CAGGCTCCCCAGCAGGCAGAAGTATGCAAAGCATGCATCTCAATTAGTCAGCAACCAGGTGTGGAAAGTC
CCCAGGCTCCCCAGCAGGCAGAAGTATGCAAAGCATGCATCTCAATTAGTCAGCAACCATAGTCCCGCCC
CTAACTCCGCCCATCCCGCCCCTAACTCCGCCCAGTTCCGCCCATTCTCCGCCCCATGGCTGACTAATTT
TTTTTATTTATGCAGAGGCCGAGGCCGCCTCTGCCTCTGAGCTATTCCAGAAGTAGTGAGGAGGCTTTTT
TGGAGGCCTAGGCTTTTGCAAAAAGCTCCCGGGAGCTTGTATATCCATTTTCGGATCTGATCAAGAGACA
GGATGAGGATCGTTTCGCATGATTGAACAAGATGGATTGCACGCAGGTTCTCCGGCCGCTTGGGTGGAGA
GGCTATTCGGCTATGACTGGGCACAACAGACAATCGGCTGCTCTGATGCCGCCGTGTTCCGGCTGTCAGC
GCAGGGGCGCCCGGTTCTTTTTGTCAAGACCGACCTGTCCGGTGCCCTGAATGAACTGCAGGACGAGGCA
GCGCGGCTATCGTGGCTGGCCACGACGGGCGTTCCTTGCGCAGCTGTGCTCGACGTTGTCACTGAAGCGG
GAAGGGACTGGCTGCTATTGGGCGAAGTGCCGGGGCAGGATCTCCTGTCATCTCACCTTGCTCCTGCCGA
GAAAGTATCCATCATGGCTGATGCAATGCGGCGGCTGCATACGCTTGATCCGGCTACCTGCCCATTCGAC
CACCAAGCGAAACATCGCATCGAGCGAGCACGTACTCGGATGGAAGCCGGTCTTGTCGATCAGGATGATC
TGGACGAAGAGCATCAGGGGCTCGCGCCAGCCGAACTGTTCGCCAGGCTCAAGGCGCGCATGCCCGACGG
CGAGGATCTCGTCGTGACCCATGGCGATGCCTGCTTGCCGAATATCATGGTGGAAAATGGCCGCTTTTCT
GGATTCATCGACTGTGGCCGGCTGGGTGTGGCGGACCGCTATCAGGACATAGCGTTGGCTACCCGTGATA
TTGCTGAAGAGCTTGGCGGCGAATGGGCTGACCGCTTCCTCGTGCTTTACGGTATCGCCGCTCCCGATTC
GCAGCGCATCGCCTTCTATCGCCTTCTTGACGAGTTCTTCTGAGCGGGACTCTGGGGTTCGAAATGACCG
ACCAAGCGACGCCCAACCTGCCATCACGAGATTTCGATTCCACCGCCGCCTTCTATGAAAGGTTGGGCTT
CGGAATCGTTTTCCGGGACGCCGGCTGGATGATCCTCCAGCGCGGGGATCTCATGCTGGAGTTCTTCGCC
CACCCCAACTTGTTTATTGCAGCTTATAATGGTTACAAATAAAGCAATAGCATCACAAATTTCACAAATA
AAGCATTTTTTTCACTGCATTCTAGTTGTGGTTTGTCCAAACTCATCAATGTATCTTATCATGTCTGTAT
ACCGTCGACCTCTAGCTAGAGCTTGGCGTAATCATGGTCATAGCTGTTTCCTGTGTGAAATTGTTATCCG
CTCACAATTCCACACAACATACGAGCCGGAAGCATAAAGTGTAAAGCCTGGGGTGCCTAATGAGTGAGCT
AACTCACATTAATTGCGTTGCGCTCACTGCCCGCTTTCCAGTCGGGAAACCTGTCGTGCCAGCTGCATTA
ATGAATCGGCCAACGCGCGGGGAGAGGCGGTTTGCGTATTGGGCGCTCTTCCGCTTCCTCGCTCACTGAC
TCGCTGCGCTCGGTCGTTCGGCTGCGGCGAGCGGTATCAGCTCACTCAAAGGCGGTAATACGGTTATCCA
CAGAATCAGGGGATAACGCAGGAAAGAACATGTGAGCAAAAGGCCAGCAAAAGGCCAGGAACCGTAAAAA
GGCCGCGTTGCTGGCGTTTTTCCATAGGCTCCGCCCCCCTGACGAGCATCACAAAAATCGACGCTCAAGT
CAGAGGTGGCGAAACCCGACAGGACTATAAAGATACCAGGCGTTTCCCCCTGGAAGCTCCCTCGTGCGCT
CTCCTGTTCCGACCCTGCCGCTTACCGGATACCTGTCCGCCTTTCTCCCTTCGGGAAGCGTGGCGCTTTC
TCATAGCTCACGCTGTAGGTATCTCAGTTCGGTGTAGGTCGTTCGCTCCAAGCTGGGCTGTGTGCACGAA
CCCCCCGTTCAGCCCGACCGCTGCGCCTTATCCGGTAACTATCGTCTTGAGTCCAACCCGGTAAGACACG
ACTTATCGCCACTGGCAGCAGCCACTGGTAACAGGATTAGCAGAGCGAGGTATGTAGGCGGTGCTACAGA
GTTCTTGAAGTGGTGGCCTAACTACGGCTACACTAGAAGAACAGTATTTGGTATCTGCGCTCTGCTGAAG
CCAGTTACCTTCGGAAAAAGAGTTGGTAGCTCTTGATCCGGCAAACAAACCACCGCTGGTAGCGGTGGTT
TTTTTGTTTGCAAGCAGCAGATTACGCGCAGAAAAAAAGGATCTCAAGAAGATCCTTTGATCTTTTCTAC
GGGGTCTGACGCTCAGTGGAACGAAAACTCACGTTAAGGGATTTTGGTCATGAGATTATCAAAAAGGATC
TTCACCTAGATCCTTTTAAATTAAAAATGAAGTTTTAAATCAATCTAAAGTATATATGAGTAAACTTGGT
CTGACAGTTACCAATGCTTAATCAGTGAGGCACCTATCTCAGCGATCTGTCTATTTCGTTCATCCATAGT
TGCCTGACTCCCCGTCGTGTAGATAACTACGATACGGGAGGGCTTACCATCTGGCCCCAGTGCTGCAATG
ATACCGCGAGACCCACGCTCACCGGCTCCAGATTTATCAGCAATAAACCAGCCAGCCGGAAGGGCCGAGC
GCAGAAGTGGTCCTGCAACTTTATCCGCCTCCATCCAGTCTATTAATTGTTGCCGGGAAGCTAGAGTAAG
TAGTTCGCCAGTTAATAGTTTGCGCAACGTTGTTGCCATTGCTACAGGCATCGTGGTGTCACGCTCGTCG
TTTGGTATGGCTTCATTCAGCTCCGGTTCCCAACGATCAAGGCGAGTTACATGATCCCCCATGTTGTGCA
AAAAAGCGGTTAGCTCCTTCGGTCCTCCGATCGTTGTCAGAAGTAAGTTGGCCGCAGTGTTATCACTCAT
GGTTATGGCAGCACTGCATAATTCTCTTACTGTCATGCCATCCGTAAGATGCTTTTCTGTGACTGGTGAG
TACTCAACCAAGTCATTCTGAGAATAGTGTATGCGGCGACCGAGTTGCTCTTGCCCGGCGTCAATACGGG
ATAATACCGCGCCACATAGCAGAACTTTAAAAGTGCTCATCATTGGAAAACGTTCTTCGGGGCGAAAACT
CTCAAGGATCTTACCGCTGTTGAGATCCAGTTCGATGTAACCCACTCGTGCACCCAACTGATCTTCAGCA
TCTTTTACTTTCACCAGCGTTTCTGGGTGAGCAAAAACAGGAAGGCAAAATGCCGCAAAAAAGGGAATAA
GGGCGACACGGAAATGTTGAATACTCATACTCTTCCTTTTTCAATATTATTGAAGCATTTATCAGGGTTA
TTGTCTCATGAGCGGATACATATTTGAATGTATTTAGAAAAATAAACAAATAGGGGTTCCGCGCACATTT
CCCCGAAAAGTGCCACCTGACGTC
Features (pLannotate 1.2.2; 28 found; start..end, strand, type, name):
     28..80      -  misc_feature   bom (fragment): basis of mobility region from pBR322
    235..614     +  enhancer       CMV enhancer: human cytomegalovirus immediate early enhancer
    615..818     +  promoter       CMV promoter: human cytomegalovirus (CMV) immediate early promoter
    814..847     +  LTR            5' LTR (truncated) (fragment): truncated 5' long terminal repeat (LTR) from HIV-1
    863..881     +  promoter       T7 promoter: promoter for bacteriophage T7 RNA polymerase
    899..923     +  protein_bind   attB1: mutant version of attB; recombination site for the Gateway® BP reaction BP Clonase™
    929..2341    +  CDS            HTR2A (sequence withheld): 5HT2A_HUMAN - Also known as HTR2. Experimental evidence at protein level: Swiss-Prot protein existence level 1. (Microbial infection) Acts as a receptor for human JC polyomavirus/JCPyV. From Homo sapiens (Human).
   2343..2367    -  protein_bind   attB2: mutant version of attB; recombination site for the Gateway® BP reaction BP Clonase™
   2378..2464    +  CDS            AVPR2 (fragment): V2R_HUMAN - Also known as ADHR, DIR, DIR3, V2R. Experimental evidence at protein level: Swiss-Prot protein existence level 1. Receptor for arginine vasopressin. The activity of this receptor is mediated by G proteins which activate adenylate cyclase. Involved in renal water reabsorption. From Homo sapiens (Human).
   2501..2851    +  CDS            TEV protease (fragment): tobacco etch virus protease (Kapust et al., 2001)
   2924..3364    +  CDS            GAL4 DNA binding domain: DNA binding domain of the GAL4 transcriptional activator; Saccharomyces cerevisiae GAL4 (truncated)
   3578..3811    +  CDS            VP16 AD: transcriptional activation domain of herpes simplex virus protein VP16 (Triezenberg et al., 1988; Cousens et al., 1989); UL48
   3815..3871    +  CDS            3xHA (fragment): three tandem HA epitope tags
   3884..3902    -  promoter       SP6 promoter: promoter for bacteriophage SP6 RNA polymerase
   3928..4152    +  polyA_signal   bGH poly(A) signal: bovine growth hormone polyadenylation signal
   4156..4177    +  promoter       SV40 promoter (fragment): SV40 enhancer and early promoter
   4198..4626    +  rep_origin     f1 ori (sequence partly withheld): f1 bacteriophage origin of replication; arrow indicates direction of (+) strand synthesis
   4640..4969    +  promoter       SV40 promoter: SV40 enhancer and early promoter
   5036..5827    +  CDS            neo: KKA2_KLEPN - Also known as kan, nptII. Experimental evidence at protein level: Swiss-Prot protein existence level 1. Resistance to kanamycin, neomycin, paromomycin, ribostamycin, butirosin and gentamicin B. From Klebsiella pneumoniae.
   5851..6009    +  CDS            ble (fragment): BLE_KLEPN - Experimental evidence at protein level: Swiss-Prot protein existence level 1. Binding protein with a strong affinity to the bleomycin family of antibiotics. Binds to CL990; an antimitotic-antibiotic compound. From Klebsiella pneumoniae.
   6004..6125    +  polyA_signal   SV40 poly(A) signal: SV40 polyadenylation signal
   6198..6214    -  protein_bind   lac operator: The lac repressor binds to the lac operator to inhibit transcription in E. coli. This inhibition can be relieved by adding lactose or isopropyl-β-D-thiogalactopyranoside (IPTG). lac repressor encoded by lacI
   6222..6252    -  promoter       lac promoter: promoter for the E. coli lac operon
   6267..6288    -  protein_bind   CAP binding site: CAP binding activates transcription in the presence of cAMP. E. coli catabolite activator protein
   6301..6393    -  CDS            lacI (fragment): lac repressor; lacI; The lac repressor binds to the lac operator to inhibit transcription in E. coli. This inhibition can be relieved by adding lactose or isopropyl-β-D-thiogalactopyranoside (IPTG).
   6576..7164    -  rep_origin     ori: high-copy-number ColE1/pMB1/pBR322/pUC origin of replication
   7335..8195    -  CDS            AmpR: β-lactamase; bla; confers resistance to ampicillin, carbenicillin, and related antibiotics
   8196..8300    -  promoter       AmpR promoter: bla
