[The description below was written by a language model from this plasmid's Addgene catalogue record and pLannotate feature annotations shown in this document.]
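Description:
pcDNA3_HTR2A-V2R-NTEV-TCS-GV-2xHA is a mammalian expression plasmid built on the pcDNA3 backbone for use in split TEV protease assays that report GPCR activation through β-arrestin-2 recruitment. It is propagated in E. coli as a high-copy plasmid through a ColE1/pUC-type origin, with ampicillin selection provided by β-lactamase. An f1 origin is also present. An SV40 promoter-driven neomycin phosphotransferase cassette with an SV40 polyadenylation signal would allow G418 selection of stably transfected mammalian cells.

The payload is a single fusion open reading frame driven by the CMV immediate-early enhancer and promoter and terminated by the bGH polyadenylation signal, with T7 and SP6 promoters flanking the insert. The human serotonin receptor HTR2A coding sequence sits between attB1 and attB2 sites, consistent with Gateway recombination into a destination vector that supplies the downstream assay module. That module begins with a short fragment of the vasopressin V2 receptor (AVPR2), which, going by the associated publication's title, serves as a β-arrestin binding motif. It is followed by an N-terminal fragment of TEV protease (NTEV) and, according to the construct name, a TEV cleavage site (TCS), which is not annotated separately in the feature table. Next comes the artificial transcription factor GV, made up of the GAL4 DNA-binding domain and the VP16 activation domain, and then a C-terminal 2xHA tag for detection.

In the split TEV design, ligand-induced recruitment of a partner protein carrying the complementary TEV fragment reconstitutes protease activity. The protease cuts the cleavage site and releases GAL4-VP16, which can then activate a GAL4-responsive reporter. The partner and reporter constructs are not part of this record.
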