Addgene plasmid #194368: pcDNA3_HTR2A-V2R-NTEV-TCS-GV-2xHA
Purpose: Split TEV assays
Depositing lab: Michael Wehr. Depositing organization: Klinikum der Ludwig Maximilians-Universitaet Muenchen. Publication: Improved Split TEV GPCR beta-arrestin-2 Recruitment Assays via Systematic Analysis of Signal Peptide and beta-arrestin Binding Motif Variants. Wu Y, von Hauff IV, Jensen N, Rossner MJ, Wehr MC. Biosensors (Basel). 2022 Dec 29;13(1):48. doi: 10.3390/bios13010048. PubMed 36671883.
Backbone
  Vector backbone: pcDNA3
  Vector type: Mammalian Expression
Growth in bacteria
  Bacterial resistance: Ampicillin, 100 μg/mL
  Growth temperature: 37°C
  Growth strain: DH5alpha
  Copy number: High Copy
Gene/Insert
  Gene/Insert name: HTR2A-V2R-NTEV-TCS-GV-2xHA
  Species: H. sapiens (human), Synthetic
  Entrez Gene: HTR2A (a.k.a. 5-HT2A, HTR2)
  Promoter: CMV
  Tag / fusion protein: 2xHA (C terminal on insert)
  Cloning method: Gateway Cloning
  Sequencing primers: 5′ CGCAAATGGGCGGTAGGCGTG; 3′ TAGAAGGCACAGTCGAGG
Terms and licenses: Academic/Nonprofit Terms; Industry Terms: Not Available to Industry
How to cite: pcDNA3_HTR2A-V2R-NTEV-TCS-GV-2xHA was a gift from Michael Wehr (Addgene plasmid # 194368 ; http://n2t.net/addgene:194368 ; RRID:Addgene_194368)
